>Addgene plasmid #191321 | pBetaActin-TUBB2a-Dronpa | addgene full sequence | sequence record 381692 | Addgene Partial NGS Result
ACGGTACCGCGGGCCCGGGATCCACCGGATCTAGATAAGTAATGATCATAATCAGCCATATCACATCTGT
AGAGGTTTTACTTGCTTTAAAAAACCTCCCACACCTCCCCCTGAACCTGAAACATAAAATGAATGCAATT
GTTGTTGTTAACTTGTTTATTGCAGCTTATAATGGTTACAAATAAAGCAATAGCATCACAAATTTCACAA
ATAAAGCATTTTTTTCACTGCATTCTAGTTGTGGTTTGTCCAAACTCATCAATGTATCTTATCATGTCTG
GATCAATTCGTAATCATGTCATAGCTGTTTCCTGTGTGAAATTGTTATCCGCTCACAATTCCACACAACA
TACGAGCCGGAAGCATAAAGTGTAAAGCCTGGGGTGCCTAATGAGTGAGCTAACTCACATTAATTGCGTT
GCGCTCACTGCCCGCTTTCCAGTCGGGAAACCTGTCGTGCCAGCTGCATTAATGAATCGGCCAACGCGCG
GGGAGAGGCGGTTTGCGTATTGGGCGCTCTTCCGCTTCCTCGCTCACTGACTCGCTGCGCTCGGTCGTTC
GGCTGCGGCGAGCGGTATCAGCTCACTCAAAGGCGGTAATACGGTTATCCACAGAATCAGGGGATAACGC
AGGAAAGAACATGTGAGCAAAAGGCCAGCAAAAGGCCAGGAACCGTAAAAAGGCCGCGTTGCTGGCGTTT
TTCCATAGGCTCCGCCCCCCTGACGAGCATCACAAAAATCGACGCTCAAGTCAGAGGTGGCGAAACCCGA
CAGGACTATAAAGATACCAGGCGTTTCCCCCTGGAAGCTCCCTCGTGCGCTCTCCTGTTCCGACCCTGCC
GCTTACCGGATACCTGTCCGCCTTTCTCCCTTCGGGAAGCGTGGCGCTTTCTCATAGCTCACGCTGTAGG
TATCTCAGTTCGGTGTAGGTCGTTCGCTCCAAGCTGGGCTGTGTGCACGAACCCCCCGTTCAGCCCGACC
GCTGCGCCTTATCCGGTAACTATCGTCTTGAGTCCAACCCGGTAAGACACGACTTATCGCCACTGGCAGC
AGCCACTGGTAACAGGATTAGCAGAGCGAGGTATGTAGGCGGTGCTACAGAGTTCTTGAAGTGGTGGCCT
AACTACGGCTACACTAGAAGAACAGTATTTGGTATCTGCGCTCTGCTGAAGCCAGTTACCTTCGGAAAAA
GAGTTGGTAGCTCTTGATCCGGCAAACAAACCACCGCTGGTAGCGGTGGTTTTTTTGTTTGCAAGCAGCA
GATTACGCGCAGAAAAAAAGGATCTCAAGAAGATCCTTTGATCTTTTCTACGGGGTCTGACGCTCAGTGG
AACGAAAACTCACGTTAAGGGATTTTGGTCATGAGATTATCAAAAAGGATCTTCACCTAGATCCTTTTAA
ATTAAAAATGAAGTTTTAAATCAATCTAAAGTATATATGAGTAAACTTGGTCTGACAGTTACCAATGCTT
AATCAGTGAGGCACCTATCTCAGCGATCTGTCTATTTCGTTCATCCATAGTTGCCTGACTCCCCGTCGTG
TAGATAACTACGATACGGGAGGGCTTACCATCTGGCCCCAGTGCTGCAATGATACCGCGAGACCCACGCT
CACCGGCTCCAGATTTATCAGCAATAAACCAGCCAGCCGGAAGGGCCGAGCGCAGAAGTGGTCCTGCAAC
TTTATCCGCCTCCATCCAGTCTATTAATTGTTGCCGGGAAGCTAGAGTAAGTAGTTCGCCAGTTAATAGT
TTGCGCAACGTTGTTGCCATTGCTACAGGCATCGTGGTGTCACGCTCGTCGTTTGGTATGGCTTCATTCA
GCTCCGGTTCCCAACGATCAAGGCGAGTTACATGATCCCCCATGTTGTGCAAAAAAGCGGTTAGCTCCTT
CGGTCCTCCGATCGTTGTCAGAAGTAAGTTGGCCGCAGTGTTATCACTCATGGTTATGGCAGCACTGCAT
AATTCTCTTACTGTCATGCCATCCGTAAGATGCTTTTCTGTGACTGGTGAGTACTCAACCAAGTCATTCT
GAGAATAGTGTATGCGGCGACCGAGTTGCTCTTGCCCGGCGTCAATACGGGATAATACCGCGCCACATAG
CAGAACTTTAAAAGTGCTCATCATTGGAAAACGTTCTTCGGGGCGAAAACTCTCAAGGATCTTACCGCTG
TTGAGATCCAGTTCGATGTAACCCACTCGTGCACCCAACTGATCTTCAGCATCTTTTACTTTCACCAGCG
TTTCTGGGTGAGCAAAAACAGGAAGGCAAAATGCCGCAAAAAAGGGAATAAGGGCGACACGGAAATGTTG
AATACTCATACTCTTCCTTTTTCAATATTATTGAAGCATTTATCAGGGTTATTGTCTCATGAGCGGATAC
ATATTTGAATGTATTTAGAAAAATAAACAAATAGGGGTTCCGCGCACATTTCCCCGAAAAGTGCCACCTG
ACGTCTAAGAAACCATTATTATCATGACATTAACCTATAAAAATAGGCGTATCACGAGGCCCTTTCGTCT
CGCGCGTTTCGGTGATGACGGTGAAAACCTCTGACACATGCAGCTCCCGGAGACGGTCACAGCTTGTCTG
TAAGCGGATGCCGGGAGCAGACAAGCCCGTCAGGGCGCGTCAGCGGGTGTTGGCGGGTGTCGGGGCTGGC
TTAACTATGCGGCATCAGAGCAGATTGTACTGAGAGTGCACCATATGCGGTGTGAAATACCGCACAGATG
CGTAAGGAGAAAATACCGCATCAGGCGCCATTCGCCATTCAGGCTGCGCAACTGTTGGGAAGGGCGATCG
GTGCGGGCCTCTTCGCTATTACGCCAGCTGGCGAAAGGGGGATGTGCTGCAAGGCGATTAAGTTGGGTAA
CGCCAGGGTTTTCCCAGTCACGACGTTGTAAAACGACGGCCAGTGCCAAGTTGGGATCTTTGCATTGGCC
CACGGCTCTCAGGATGGGGATGCTCCCCTTCAGCACCCGGTTCCCCTTGGAAACTGATGGTCCTGGCTCT
GTGGCATGGCAGTGGCACTGTGAGGAGCCCCCTACCAGCAGCACACAGTGGGGTTGGCACTGCCACGCTC
CGGATGCCGCGCTCTGATCCAACCCCATAATCAAGGGAACCCGAATTGCCCCATCATTGCCCCCACCACC
CCCATCCTGCCGGGCCCTCACACCCCACGCTGCCTTCTGGTGACATTCCCCAGCCCAAACCCACGGCTTC
ATGGCTACCGCGGGGCATTTCCCATTGCCGCCCCATTATCAGCTCTGCACACCTCCCGCTGTACCCATGC
CTCGTGGCTGCCCTTCTTTGACGTATAATCTTCTAATTAATACCCGGCCTTGTCAAAGTGGAGCACAAAC
GTTAATTAATTCCCCAGCAGGCAGGTAATTAACAGTGTGACTCCCTTTTTGCTGCGAGTGGGGCTGATAC
AGAGAGATGTGGCACTATGGAGCCCACGGGGTCCTGGCACTGGGTGCCCACGGAGGTCCCCATGTGCTGC
AGTGTCACCGCCTCCGAGGAGACAGTATTGTCCCTGCGGTGTCCCTGCAGCTCAGCTCTGTCCACAGGGC
CACCTCCAGTTTGGAGGGGACACAATGCAGCCCCGATGCAACCCATCCTCGCAGCATCCCAGGGACAAAG
ACCCCACTGCAAGACCGCACACAGGGCTGGGTCCCGCTCCCCTAATATCTACAGTGCTTCTTGCATGGCC
CCTTAATCAATGCAGTTAATCAGCATGCGCTCATGCACCGCTCTGGAGCTGCAAAGCCCCTCGCAGCGCT
GCTCACCAACACCGCGCACCGCCCCGGCCCAGCCTGCAGCACGCGCTGCAAACAGGAAAGAAACAAAATA
TTGCCCAAATGTAGGCAAAGGCATTCGGCTGCCTTGACCTCCGCCGGGCCGGGCCCTGCCTGACTCAGCT
CCTTACTCAGCGCTCGCTTCCTCCCTCCGGCTGCCACCGCCGCAGCGCACACCCTGACAAAGAGTGGCCC
TTAACGGGCTCTGAGGTGCACCCAGCAGTGCACTCAGCAGTCCAAGGGCCGGCCTGGAGGTTTGCACCGC
TACGTGCTGACATTAGCATTGAACTTGGCCCTGGGTAGTGCTGCAGGCCGGGCGGGGTGGGTGTAGAGAG
TGCAGCGCGCGTTGCACCCGGTGCCCCTTCCCCTCCCTTGCATCCCAGCAGGCTGCACCCCAGCACCAGG
CCCGTGCATGCATGCTCCTGGTGTTATTGCAGCCTGGTGCATGCATGCGTCTTGATGGTGCAGCGCTGTG
CATGCATCCTCCTTGGTGTGTAGCAGTCTAGTGCATGCATACCCCTCGGTGTTATTGCTGCTCTGTGCAC
GCACGCTCATTGTATCACTTCATCCCAGTGCATGCACTCACACTGGAGCGATTGCTGCTCGGTGCACGCA
CACTCATTGTATCACTGCAGCTCAGTGGCTGCACGCACACCGGTGTTATTGCTGCTCGGTGCGTGCATGC
ACATCAGTGTCGCTGCAGCTCAGTGCATGCACGCTCATTGCCCATCGCTATCCCTGCCTCTCCTGCTGGC
GCTCCCCGGGAGGTGACTTCAAGGGGACCGCAGGACCACCTCGGGGGTGGGGGGAGGGCTGCACACGCGG
ACCCCGCTCCCCCTCCCCAACAAAGCACTGTGGAATCAAAAAGGGGGGAGGGGGGATGGAGGGGCGCGTC
ACACCCCCGCCCCACACCCTCACCTCGAGGTGAGCCCCACGTTCTGCTTCACTCTCCCCATCTCCCCCCC
CTCCCCACCCCCAATTTTGTATTTATTTATTTTTTAATTATTTTGTGCAGCGATGGGGGCGGGGGGGGGG
GGGGCGCGCGCCAGGCGGGGCGGGGCGGGGCGAGGGGCGGGGCGGGGCGAGGCGGAGAGGTGCGGCGGCA
GCCAATCAGAGCGGCGCGCTCCGAAAGTTTCCTTTTATGGCGAGGCGGCGGCGGCGGCGGCCCTATAAAA
AGCGAAGCGCGCGGCGGGCGGGAGTCGCTGCGCGCTGCCTTCGCCCCGTGCCCCGCTCCGCCGCCGCCTC
GCGCCGCCCGCCCCGGCTCTGACTGACCGCGTTACTCCCACAGGTGAGCGGGCGGGACGGCCCTTCTCCT
CCGGGCTGTAATTAGCGCTTGGTTTAATGACGGCTCGTTTCTTTTCTGTGGCTGCGTGAAAGCCTTAAAG
GGCTCCGGGAGGGCCCTTTGTGCGGGGGGGAGCGGCTCGGGGGGTGCGTGCGTGTGTGTGTGCGTGGGGA
GCGCCGCGTGCGGCTCCGCGCTGCCCGGCGGCTGTGAGCGCTGCGGGCGCGGCGCGGGGCTTTGTGCGCT
CCGCAGTGTGCGCGAGGGGAGCGCGGCCGGGGGCGGTGCCCCGCGGTGCGGGGGGGGCTGCGAGGGGAAC
AAAGGCTGCGTGCGGGGTGTGTGCGTGGGGGGGTGAGCAGGGGGTGTGGGCGCGGCGGTCGGGCTGTAAC
CCCCCCCTGCACCCCCCTCCCCGAGTTGCTGAGCACGGCCCGGCTTCGGGTGCGGGGCTCCGTGCGGGGC
GTGGCGCGGGGCTCGCCGTGCCGGGCGGGGGGKGGCGGCAGGKGGGGGTGCCGGGCGGGGCGGGGCCGCC
TCGGGCCGGGGRGGGCTCGGGGGAGGGGCGCGGCGGCCCCCGGAGCGCCGGCGGCTGTCGAGGCGCGGCG
AGCCGCAGCCATTGCCTTTTATGGTAATCGTGCGAGAGGGCGCAGGGACTTCCTTTGTCCCAAATCTGTG
CGGAGCCGAAATCTGGGAGGCGCCGCCGCACCCCCTCTAGCGGGCGCGGGGCGAAGCGGTGCGGCGCCGG
CAGGAAGGAAATGGGCGGGGAGGGCCTTCGTGCGTCGCCGCGCCGCCGTCCCCTTCTCCATCTCCAGCCT
CGGGGCTGTCCGCAGGGGGACGGCTGCCTTCGGGGGGGACGGGGCAGGGCGGGGTTCGGCTTCTGGCGTG
TGACCGGCGGGGTTTATATCTTCCCTTCTCTGTTCCTCCGCAGCCCCCAAGCTAGCTCGAGATGCGCGAG
ATCGTGCACATCCAGGCGGGCCAGTGTGGCAACCAGATCGGCGCTAAGTTTTGGGAGGTGATAAGCGATG
AGCATGGCATCGACCCCACTGGCAGTTACCATGGCGACAGTGACTTGCAGCTGGAGAGGATCAATGTGTA
CTACAATGAAGCTGCTGGCAACAAATATGTACCTCGGGCCATCCTAGTGGACCTGGAGCCGGGCACCATG
GACTCAGTGAGGTCGGGACCATTCGGCCAGATCTTCAGGCCAGACAACTTTGTGTTCGGCCAGAGTGGTG
CAGGAAATAACTGGGCAAAAGGCCACTACACAGAGGGGGCCGAGCTGGTGGACTCTGTCCTAGATGTGGT
GAGGAAGGAGTCTGAAAGCTGTGACTGTCTCCAGGGTTTCCAGCTGACCCACTCACTGGGGGGAGGCACT
GGCTCAGGCATGGGGACCCTGCTCATCAGCAAGATCAGAGAGGAGTACCCAGACCGCATCATGAACACCT
TCAGCGTCATGCCCTCACCCAAGGTCTCTGATACTGTGGTGGAGCCCTATAATGCCACCCTCTCAGTGCA
CCAGCTGGTAGAGAACACAGATGAAACCTATTCCATTGACAATGAGGCTCTGTATGACATCTGTTTCCGC
ACCCTGAAGCTGACCACACCCACCTATGGCGATCTCAACCACCTGGTGTCAGCCACCATGAGTGGAGTGA
CCACCTGCCTGCGCTTCCCAGGCCAGCTGAACGCAGACCTGCGCAAGCTGGCCGTGAACATGGTGCCATT
CCCACGCCTGCACTTCTTCATGCCAGGCTTTGCACCTCTGACCAGCCGGGGCAGCCAGCAGTACCGAGCC
CTGACGGTGCCCGAGCTGACCCAGCAGATGTTCGACTCCAAGAACATGATGGCTGCCTGCGACCCTCGCC
ATGGCCGCTACCTGACCGTGGCCGCCATTTTCCGTGGCCGCATGTCCATGAAGGAGGTGGATGAGCAGAT
GCTCAACGTGCAGAACAAGAACAGCAGCTACTTCGTGGAGTGGATCCCCAACAACGTCAAGACGGCCGTG
TGTGACATCCCTCCTCGTGGCCTCAAGATGTCAGCCACCTTCATTGGCAACAGCACTGCCATCCAGGAGC
TGTTCAAGCGCATCTCGGAGCAGTTCACTGCCATGTTCCGGCGCAAGGCTTTCCTGCACTGGTACACGGG
TGAGGGCATGGACGAGATGGAGTTCACCGAGGCGGAGAGCAACATGAATGACCTGGTGTCTGAGTACCAG
CAGTACCAGGATGCCACGGCTGATGAGCAGGGCGAGTTCGAGGAGGAGGAGGGTGAAGATGAGGCTGGAA
GTTCAGGAGGTTCTAGTATGGTGAGTGTGATTAAACCAGACATGAAGATCAAGCTGCGTATGGAAGGCGC
TGTAAATGGACACCCGTTCGCGATTGAAGGAGTTGGCCTTGGGAAGCCTTTCGAGGGAAAACAGAGTATG
GACCTTAAAGTCAAAGAAGGCGGACCTCTGCCTTTCGCCTATGACATCTTGACAACTGTGTTCTGTTACG
GCAACAGGGTATTCGCCAAATACCCAGAAAATATAGTAGACTATTTCAAGCAGTCGTTTCCTGAGGGCTA
CTCTTGGGAACGAAGCATGAATTACGAAGACGGGGGCATTTGTAACGCGACAAACGACATAACCCTGGAT
GGTGACTGTTATATCTATGAAATTCGATTTGATGGTGTGAACTTTCCTGCCAATGGTCCAGTTATGCAGA
AGAGGACTGTGAAATGGGAGCCATCCACTGAGAAATTGTATGTGCGTGATGGAGTGCTGAAGGGTGATGT
TAACATGGCTCTGTCGCTTGAAGGAGGTGGCCATTACCGATGTGACTTCAAAACTACTTATAAAGCTAAG
AAGGTTGTCCAGTTGCCAGACTATCACTTTGTGGACCACCACATTGAGATTAAAAGCCACGACAAAGATT
ACAGTAATGTTAATCTGCATGAGCACGCCGAAGCGCATTCTGAGCTGCCGAGGCAGGCCAAGTAATCTAG
AAGCTTCGAATTCTGCAGTCG
Features (pLannotate 1.2.2; 17 found; start..end, strand, type, name):
     42..127     +  CDS            large T antigen (fragment): large T antigen from SV40 (simian virus 40)
    150..284     +  polyA_signal   SV40 poly(A) signal: SV40 polyadenylation signal
    322..338     -  protein_bind   lac operator: The lac repressor binds to the lac operator to inhibit transcription in E. coli. This inhibition can be relieved by adding lactose or isopropyl-β-D-thiogalactopyranoside (IPTG). lac repressor encoded by lacI
    346..376     -  promoter       lac promoter: promoter for the E. coli lac operon
    391..412     -  protein_bind   CAP binding site: CAP binding activates transcription in the presence of cAMP. E. coli catabolite activator protein
    425..517     -  CDS            lacI (fragment): lac repressor; lacI; The lac repressor binds to the lac operator to inhibit transcription in E. coli. This inhibition can be relieved by adding lactose or isopropyl-β-D-thiogalactopyranoside (IPTG).
    700..1288    -  rep_origin     ori: high-copy-number ColE1/pMB1/pBR322/pUC origin of replication
   1459..2319    -  CDS            AmpR: β-lactamase; bla; confers resistance to ampicillin, carbenicillin, and related antibiotics
   2320..2424    -  promoter       AmpR promoter: bla
   2519..2554    +  CDS            rop (fragment): Rop protein, which maintains plasmids at low copy number; rop
   2656..2755    +  misc_feature   bom (fragment): basis of mobility region from pBR322
   2761..2915    -  CDS            lacZα (fragment): LacZα fragment of β-galactosidase; lacZ fragment
   4715..4990    +  promoter       chicken β-actin promoter: No description available
   4991..5960    +  intron         chimeric intron: chimera between introns from chicken β-actin and rabbit β-globin
   6012..7346    +  CDS            TUBB2A: TBB2A_HUMAN - Also known as TUBB2. Experimental evidence at protein level: Swiss-Prot protein existence level 1. Tubulin is the major constituent of microtubules. It binds two moles of GTP, one at an exchangeable site on the beta chain and one at a non-exchangeable site on the alpha chain (By similarity). From Homo sapiens (Human).
   7368..8045    +  CDS            Dronpa-Green1: monomeric photoswitchable Dronpa-Green1 fluorescent protein
   8051..23      +  misc_feature   MCS (fragment) (across the origin): multiple cloning site
