[The description below was written by a language model from this plasmid's Addgene catalogue record and pLannotate feature annotations shown in this document.]
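Description:
pBetaActin-TUBB2a-Dronpa is a mammalian expression plasmid of about 8.1 kb, built on a β-actin promoter backbone (listed as P_actin), that produces β-tubulin fused to the photoswitchable fluorescent protein Dronpa. It is maintained in E. coli through a high-copy ColE1/pUC-type origin and selected with ampicillin via the β-lactamase gene and its native promoter. The annotation also picks up backbone remnants with no evident functional role here: fragments of lacI, lacZα, rop and the pBR322 bom region, plus a lac promoter/operator and CAP site. No mammalian selection marker is annotated, which fits transient expression.

The expression cassette begins with a chicken β-actin promoter followed by an intron annotated as the chicken β-actin/rabbit β-globin chimeric intron, an arrangement that supports strong expression in many mammalian cell types. Downstream lies the Tubb2a coding sequence. The catalogue gives it as mouse, whereas the automated annotation matched it to the human TUBB2A protein entry, most likely a reflection of how conserved β-tubulins are. A short linker region joins it to Dronpa-Green1 at the C-terminus. A remnant multiple cloning site, a small fragment of SV40 large T antigen sequence and the SV40 polyadenylation signal follow and terminate the transcript.

Dronpa is a monomeric green fluorescent protein that can be reversibly switched between dark and bright states. The tagged tubulin incorporates into microtubules, so defined microtubule patches can be photoactivated with very little UV light, which is the depositor's stated purpose. The associated work concerns microtubule retrograde flow and neuronal polarization, so the plasmid suits live tracking of microtubule movement and turnover in neurons.
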