Addgene plasmid #191321: pBetaActin-TUBB2a-Dronpa
Purpose: Expresses fuorescently labeled beta tubulin to allow photoactivation of microtubule patches with very little UV light
Depositing lab: Frank Bradke. Depositing organization: Deutsches Zentrum fuer Neurodegenerative Erkrankungen (DZNE). Publication: Microtubule retrograde flow retains neuronal polarization in a fluctuating state. Schelski M, Bradke F. Sci Adv. 2022 Nov 4;8(44):eabo2336. doi: 10.1126/sciadv.abo2336. Epub 2022 Nov 4. PubMed 36332023.
Backbone
  Vector backbone: P_actin
  Vector type: Mammalian Expression
Growth in bacteria
  Bacterial resistance: Ampicillin, 100 μg/mL
  Growth temperature: 37°C
  Growth strain: DH5alpha
  Copy number: High Copy
Gene/Insert
  Gene/Insert name: TUBB2a-Dronpa
  Species: M. musculus (mouse)
  Entrez Gene: Tubb2a (a.k.a. M(beta)2, Tubb2)
  Cloning method: Ligation Independent Cloning
Terms and licenses: Academic/Nonprofit Terms; Industry Terms: Not Available to Industry
How to cite: pBetaActin-TUBB2a-Dronpa was a gift from Frank Bradke (Addgene plasmid # 191321 ; http://n2t.net/addgene:191321 ; RRID:Addgene_191321)
